>Addgene plasmid #215510 | pMRX-IP-hWIPI2B-3×FLAG | addgene full sequence | sequence record 434058 | Addgene NGS Result
CGTCTCTTCTTGACATCTACCGACTGGTTGTGAGCGATCCGCTCGACATCTTTCCAGTGACCTAAGGTCA
AACTTAAGGGAGTGGTAACAGTCTGGCCCGGGCCCATATTTTCAGACAAATACAGAAACACAGTCAGACA
GAGACAACACAGAACGATGCTGCAGCAGACAAGACGCGCGGCGCGGCTTCGGTCCCAAACCGAAAGCAAA
AATTCAGACGGAGGCGGGAACTGTTTTAGGTTCTCGTCTCCTACCAGAACCACATATCCCTCCTCTAAGG
GGGGTGCACCAAAGAGTCCAAAACGATCGGGATTTTTGGACTCAGGTCGGGCCACAAAAACGGCCCCCGA
AGTCCCTGGGACGTCTCCCAGGGTTGCGGCCGGGTGTTCCGAACTCGTCAGTTCCACCACGGGTCCGCCA
GATACAGAGCTAGTTAGCTAACTAGTACCGACGCAGGCGCATAAAATCAGTCATAGACACTAGACAATCG
GACAGACACAGATAAGTTGCTGGCCAGCTTACCTCCCGGTGGTGGGTCGGTGGTCCCTGGGCAGGGGTCT
CCCGATCCCGGACGAGCCCCCAAATGAAAGACCCCCGCTGACGGGTAGTCAATCACTCAGAGGAGACCCT
CCCAAGGAACAGCGAGACCACAAGTCGGATGCAACTGCAAGAGGGTTTATTGGATACACGGGTACCCGGG
CGACTCAGTCAATCGGAGGACTGGCGCGCCGAGTGAGGGGTTGTGGGCTCTTTTATTGAGCTCGGGGAGC
AGAAGCGCGCGAACAGAAGCGAGAAGCGAACTGATTGGTTAGTTCAAATAAGGCACAGGGTCATTTCAGG
TCCTTGGGGCACCCTGGAAACATCTGATGGTTCTCTAGCATGGTAATAGCGATGACTAATACGTAGATGT
ACTGCCAAGTAGGAAAGTCCCATAAGGTCATGTACTGGGCATAATGCCAGGCGGGCCATTTACCGTCATT
GACGTCAATAGGGGGCGTACTTGGCATATGATACACTTGATGTACTGCCAAGTGGGCAGTTTACCGTAAA
TACTCCACCCATTGACGTCAATGGAAAGTCCCTATTGGCGTTACTATGGGAACATACGTCATTATTGACG
TCAATGGGCGGGGGTCGTTGGGCGGTCAGCCAGGCGGGCCATTTACCGTAAGTTATGTAACGCGGAACTC
CATATATGGGCTATGAACTAATGACCCCGTAATTGATTACTATTAATAACTAGTCAATAATCAATGTCAA
CATGGCGGTAATGTTGGACATGAGCCAATATAAATGTACATATTATGATATGGATACAACGTATGCAATG
GGCCAAGCTCCTATAGTGAAGACGAAAGGGCCTCGTGATACGCCTATTTTTATAGGTTAATGTCATGATA
ATAATGGTTTCTTAGACGTCAGGTGGCACTTTTCGGGGAAATGTGCGCGGAACCCCTATTTGTTTATTTT
TCTAAATACATTCAAATATGTATCCGCTCATGAGACAATAACCCTGATAAATGCTTCAATAATATTGAAA
AAGGAAGAGTATGAGTATTCAACATTTCCGTGTCGCCCTTATTCCCTTTTTTGCGGCATTTTGCCTTCCT
GTTTTTGCTCACCCAGAAACGCTGGTGAAAGTAAAAGATGCTGAAGATCAGTTGGGTGCACGAGTGGGTT
ACATCGAACTGGATCTCAACAGCGGTAAGATCCTTGAGAGTTTTCGCCCCGAAGAACGTTTTCCAATGAT
GAGCACTTTTAAAGTTCTGCTATGTGGCGCGGTATTATCCCGTGTTGACGCCGGGCAAGAGCAACTCGGT
CGCCGCATACACTATTCTCAGAATGACTTGGTTGAGTACTCACCAGTCACAGAAAAGCATCTTACGGATG
GCATGACAGTAAGAGAATTATGCAGTGCTGCCATAACCATGAGTGATAACACTGCGGCCAACTTACTTCT
GACAACGATCGGAGGACCGAAGGAGCTAACCGCTTTTTTGCACAACATGGGGGATCATGTAACTCGCCTT
GATCGTTGGGAACCGGAGCTGAATGAAGCCATACCAAACGACGAGCGTGACACCACGATGCCTGTAGCAA
TGGCAACAACGTTGCGCAAACTATTAACTGGCGAACTACTTACTCTAGCTTCCCGGCAACAATTAATAGA
CTGGATGGAGGCGGATAAAGTTGCAGGACCACTTCTGCGCTCGGCCCTTCCGGCTGGCTGGTTTATTGCT
GATAAATCTGGAGCCGGTGAGCGTGGGTCTCGCGGTATCATTGCAGCACTGGGGCCAGATGGTAAGCCCT
CCCGTATCGTAGTTATCTACACGACGGGGAGTCAGGCAACTATGGATGAACGAAATAGACAGATCGCTGA
GATAGGTGCCTCACTGATTAAGCATTGGTAACTGTCAGACCAAGTTTACTCATATATACTTTAGATTGAT
TTGCGGCCGGCCGCAAAAGGATCTAGGTGAAGATCCTTTTTGATAATCTCATGACCAAAATCCCTTAACG
TGAGTTTTCGTTCCACTGAGCGTCAGACCCCGTAGAAAAGATCAAAGGATCTTCTTGAGATCCTTTTTTT
CTGCGCGTAATCTGCTGCTTGCAAACAAAAAAACCACCGCTACCAGCGGTGGTTTGTTTGCCGGATCAAG
AGCTACCAACTCTTTTTCCGAAGGTAACTGGCTTCAGCAGAGCGCAGATACCAAATACTGTTCTTCTAGT
GTAGCCGTAGTTAGGCCACCACTTCAAGAACTCTGTAGCACCGCCTACATACCTCGCTCTGCTAATCCTG
TTACCAGTGGCTGCTGCCAGTGGCGATAAGTCGTGTCTTACCGGGTTGGACTCAAGACGATAGTTACCGG
ATAAGGCGCAGCGGTCGGGCTGAACGGGGGGTTCGTGCACACAGCCCAGCTTGGAGCGAACGACCTACAC
CGAACTGAGATACCTACAGCGTGAGCTATGAGAAAGCGCCACGCTTCCCGAAGGGAGAAAGGCGGACAGG
TATCCGGTAAGCGGCAGGGTCGGAACAGGAGAGCGCACGAGGGAGCTTCCAGGGGGAAACGCCTGGTATC
TTTATAGTCCTGTCGGGTTTCGCCACCTCTGACTTGAGCGTCGATTTTTGTGATGCTCGTCAGGGGGGCG
GAGCCTATGGAAAAACGCCAGCAACGCGGCCTTTTTACGGTTCCTGGCCTTTTGCTGGCCTTTTGCTCAC
ATGTTCTTTCCTGCGTTATCCCCTGATTCTGTGGATAACCGTATTACCGCCTTTGAGTGAGCTGATACCG
CTCGCCGCAGCCGAACGACCGAGCGCAGCGAGTCAGTGAGCGAGGAAGCGGAAGAGCGCCCAATACGCAA
ACCGCCTCTCCCCGCGCGTTGGCCGATTCATTAATGCAACTATGGCCATTTAATGTAAATACTTAAGAAA
AAAAACCAAATTAATTTTGATACATGCTGCATGTGAAAGACCCCCGCTGACGGGTAGTCAATCACTCAGA
GGAGACCCTCCCAAGGAACAGCGAGACCACAAGTCGGATGCAACTGCAAGAGGGTTTATTGGATACACGG
GTACCCGGGCGACTCAGTCAATCGGAGGACTGGCGCCCCGAGTGAGGGGTTGTGGGCTCTTTTATTGAGC
TCGGGGAGCAGAAGCGCGCGAACAGAAGCGAGAAGCGAACTGATTGGTTAGTTCAAATAAGGCACAGGGT
CATTTCAGGTCCTTGGGGCACCCTGGAAACATCTGATGGTTCTCTAGAAACTGCTGAGGGCTGGACCGCA
TCTGGGGACCATCTGTTCTTGGCCCTGAGCCGGGGCAGGAACTGCTTACCACAGATATCCTGTTTGGCCC
ATATTCAGCTGTTCCATCTGTTCTTGGCCCTGAGCCGGGGCAGGAACTGCTTACCACAGATATCCTGTTT
GGCCCATATTCAGCTGTTCCATCTGTTCCTGACCTTGATCTGAACTTCTCTATTCTCAGTTATGTATTTT
TCCATGCCTTGCAAAATGGCGTTACTTAAGCTAGCTTGCCAAACCTACAGGTGGGGTCTTTCATTCCCCC
CTTTTTCTGGAGACTAAATAAAATCTTTTATTTTATCGTCGAGCCATGGGGTCGTGCGCTCCTTTCGGTC
GGGCGCTGCGGGTCGTGGGGCGGGCGGTCGACTCAGGCACCGGGCTTGCGGGTCATGCACCAGGTGCGCG
GTCCTTCGGGCACCTCGACGTCGGCGGTGACGGTGAAGCCGAGCCGCTCGTAGAAGGGGAGGTTGCGGGG
CGCGGAGGTCTCCAGGAAGGCGGGCACCCCGGCGCGCTCGGCCGCCTCCACTCCGGGGAGCACGACGGCG
CTGCCCAGACCCTTGCCCTGGTGGTCGGGCGAGACGCCGACGGTGGCCAGGAACCACGCGGGCTCCTTGG
GCCGGTGCGGCGCCAGGAGGCCTTCCATCTGTTGCTGCGCGGCCAGCCGGGAACCGCTCAACTCGGCCAT
GCGCGGGCCGATCTCGGCGAACACCGCCCCCGCTTCGACGCTCTCCGGCGTGGTCCAGACCGCCACCGCG
GCGCCGTCGTCCGCGACCCACACCTTGCCGATGTCGAGCCCGACGCGCGTGAGGAAGAGTTCTTGCAGCT
CGGTGACCCGCTCGATGTGGCGGTCCGGGTCGACGGTGTGGCGCGTGGCGGGGTAGTCGGCGAACGCGGC
GGCGAGGGTGCGTACGGCCCGGGGGACGTCGTCGCGGGTGGCGAGGCGCACCGTGGGCTTGTACTCGGTC
ATGTCGACGGTTGTGGCCATATTATCATCGTGTTTTTCAAAGGAAAACCACGTCCCCGTGGTTCGGGGGG
CCTAGACGTTTTTTTAACCTCGACTAAACACATGTAAAGCATGTGCACCGAGGCCCCAGATCAGATCCCA
TACAATGGGGTACCTTCTGGGCATCCTTCAGCCCCTTGTTGAATACGCTTGAGGAGAGCCATTTGACTCT
TTCCACAACTATCCAACTCACAACGTGGCACTGGGGTTGTGCCGCCTTTGCAGGTGTATCTTATACACGT
GGCTTTTGGCCGCAGAGGCACCTGTCGCCAGGTGGGGGGTTCCGCTGCCTGCAAAGGGTCGCTACAGACG
TTGTTTGTCTTCAAGAAACTTCCAGAGGAACTGCTTCCTTCACGACATTCAACAGACCTTGCATTCCTTT
GGCGAGAGGGGAAAGACCCCTAGGAATGCTCGTCAAGAAGACAGGGCCAGGTTTCCGGGCCCTCACATTG
CCAAAAGACGGCAATATGGTGGAAAATAACATATAGACAAACGCACACCGGCCTTATTCCAAGCGGCTTC
GGCCAGTAACGTTAGGGGGGGGGGCGGAATTTACGTAGCGGCCGCTCTCGAGAAATCATTACTTGTCATC
GTCATCCTTGTAGTCGATGTCATGATCTTTATAATCACCGTCATGGTCTTTGTAGTCGCCTGAACCAGAG
CCGAATTCGTCAGTCCGAAGAATCATGGGCGGGTGCTCGCTGTCCTCATCCAGGCGCAGGGCGCTGGCCT
CGTCCTCCAGGCAGGCGCCACCCACAGCACCCAGGTCGTCTGTGTAGGCAAGTCTCGTTGGGGATGAAGG
CACGTAAGTACCTTTTCCTGCAGCTGCGCCGTATGTCTGAGTGACTAAGGGGCAGTCGTGAGAGGCAGAG
TCCAAGATCTCATTGGTCGTTTCCAGACTGCCGTCCAGCCGGTGCTGCTTCATCAGGGCACACTCGCCGC
CCTCCTGGGGGTCCAGGTTGTACATGTACAGGTACCCGTCGGCGGCACCCACCAACAACCGCGGGATCTT
CTGAATTGTGGCTAGCGAGCAGATGTTTTTGTGGCCGCAGAATGGCAGGCGGACCGTGGCGAAGGCTCTG
CCCTGGTTGAACATTTCTGTCACTTGGGAAGGCAGGTAGCTGGTGGAGGCCATGAGCACTTTCCCGAAGT
ACCCGGTCCAGGTGGTGGGCTCCTCTGGGGGTTTTTCTTTCACAGTCTCGAGTTTGAAGATGTGCACGGT
CTCAGTGTTGCTGGAGGCGGAGAGGAACATGCCGTCCATGCTGAAGGCCAGGGAGCAGATGCTCACGCAC
CTCTTTACTCCTCTCCGAAACTCAAAGAGTTTTTGTCCTTCTGGAATGGAAAATACCCTAATCACGGTCC
CCTTCTCCGAAGCCGTGGCAAGTTTAGTTCCACTTGCGTCAAAGGCCAGTGCCGCTAAAGGACTGTCGTG
AGCCGGAATCATGTTTGCAGCTCTCAAATTAATGGTATCGAAGACCTGCACCTCTCCGATGGTCGCGCTC
CCTGGGTACGCCAAGTAGCAGTTGTCGTTGTTGATTGACAGCGCACACAGGCCTGCAGGGTTTGGAGGCG
TCTCCCTGATCGTATGCAGCACCTTCATGTCCCGAATGTTGTGGATGTACAGGGACTCCTCCAGGCATAC
TATCAGCCTCTGCCTGTTGAGCTTCACAGCCAGAATCGTGTTGGAGTAGCTGTAGTTGCAGATCTCAGTT
CCCTTCTTAAAGTGGCAAACCTTTAGCTTCCTTGGTGCTTTAAGGCTCACGATGGCCACTAGGCTGCTGG
AGAACAATCTCTCTACAATGCACACATCTTCCGTATCGGTGCATTCATAGATCTGTTCCAGCTTATCCAC
AGAAGAAAGGGAGAAAAATTTATAACCGGACTTACTACCAACAGCTAGGGATGTGTTGTCCTGGTTGAAG
TTGGCGAAGAGCAGCTGGCCGGCGCCGGCCTCCCCGCTCTGGCTCGCCAGGTTCATGGATCCTTTAAGCT
TTATATCGATGGCAGATCCGGCAGTCTAGAGGATGGTCCACCCCCGGGGTCGGCAGCCTTCACGTGGGCG
GCGTGTATCCAAGCTGCGATGCCGTCTACTTTGAGGGCGGTGGGGGTGGTCAGCAGGACTGTGTAAGGTC
CTTTCCAGCGAGGTTCTAGGTTCTTAGTCTGGTGTCGGCGGACCCACACTGTGTCGCCGACTCGGTAAGG
GTGAGGTACCACCGGTCGGTCCAGTTGTTCTTGGTAGGCTGCCGCCAGAGGTCTCCAGACTTCGTGCTGG
ACTAAGTAGAGAGCCTGTAAGTGAGCTTGGAGAGAGGGGCTGTTAGTAACTCTTGTCATGTCAGGGTCAG
GGAAGTTTACAAGGGGCGGGGGTGCCCCATATAAGATCTCATATGGCCATATGGGGGCGCCTAGAGAAGG
AGTGAGGGCTGGATAAAGGGAGGATCGAGGCGGGGTCGAACGAGGAGGTTCAAGGGGGAGAGACGGGGCG
GATGGAGGAAGAGGAGGCGGAGGCTTAGGGTGTACAAAGGGCTTGACCCAGGGAGGGGGGTCAAAAGCCA
AGGCTTCCCAGGTCACGATGTAGGGGACCTGGTCTGGGTGTCCATGCGGGCCAGGTGAAAAGACCTTGAT
CTTAACCTGGGTGATGAGGTCTCGGTTAAAGGTGCCGTCTCGCGGCCATCCGACGTTAAAGGTTGGCCAT
TCTGCAGAGCAGAAGGTAACCCAA
Features (pLannotate 1.2.2; 15 found; start..end, strand, type, name):
    163..520     -  misc_feature   MMLV Ψ: packaging signal of Moloney murine leukemia virus (MMLV)
    583..878     -  LTR            3' LTR (ΔU3) (fragment): self-inactivating 3' long terminal repeat (LTR) from Moloney murine leukemia virus
    879..1258    -  enhancer       CMV enhancer: human cytomegalovirus immediate early enhancer
   1446..1550    +  promoter       AmpR promoter: bla
   1551..2411    +  CDS            AmpR: β-lactamase; bla; confers resistance to ampicillin, carbenicillin, and related antibiotics
   2575..3163    +  rep_origin     ori: high-copy-number ColE1/pMB1/pBR322/pUC origin of replication
   3346..3398    +  CDS            lacI (fragment): lac repressor; lacI; The lac repressor binds to the lac operator to inhibit transcription in E. coli. This inhibition can be relieved by adding lactose or isopropyl-β-D-thiogalactopyranoside (IPTG).
   3464..3933    -  LTR            LTR: long terminal repeat from Moloney murine leukemia virus
   3934..4055    -  LTR            3' LTR (ΔU3) (fragment): self-inactivating 3' long terminal repeat (LTR) from Moloney murine leukemia virus
   4163..4762    -  CDS            PuroR: puromycin N-acetyltransferase; pac from Streptomyces alboniger; confers resistance to puromycin
   4769..5344    -  misc_feature   IRES2: internal ribosome entry site (IRES) of the encephalomyocarditis virus (EMCV)
   5382..5447    -  CDS            3xFLAG: three tandem FLAG® epitope tags, followed by an enterokinase cleavage site
   5469..6776    -  CDS            Wipi2: WIPI2_RAT - Experimental evidence at protein level: Swiss-Prot protein existence level 1. Component of the autophagy machinery that controls the major intracellular degradation process by which cytoplasmic materials are packaged into autophagosomes and delivered to lysosomes for degradation. Involved in an early step of the formation of preautophagosomal structures. Binds and is activated by phosphatidylinositol 3-phosphate (PtdIns3P) forming on membranes of the endoplasmic reticulum upon activation of the upstream ULK1 and PI3 kinases. Mediates ER-isolation membranes contacts by interacting w
   6812..7186    -  misc_feature   pol region: Moloney murine leukemia virus (MMLV) pol region containing the splice acceptor site
   7196..98      -  CDS            gag (truncated) (across the origin): truncated Moloney murine leukemia virus (MMLV) gag gene lacking the start codon
