[The description below was written by a language model from this plasmid's Addgene catalogue record and pLannotate feature annotations shown in this document.]
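Description:
pMRX-IP-hWIPI2B-3×FLAG is a Moloney murine leukemia virus-based retroviral expression plasmid built on the pMRXIPU backbone for stable expression of human WIPI2B in mammalian cells. It is maintained in E. coli through a high-copy ColE1/pUC-type origin and an ampicillin resistance gene (β-lactamase with its own promoter). The catalogue lists a total size smaller than the backbone alone, which is internally inconsistent. The sequenced record is about 7.5 kb, roughly what backbone plus insert would give.

The viral cassette lies on the reverse strand of the annotated record. At its 5′ end, a CMV enhancer is fused to a partial MMLV LTR, a hybrid arrangement that typically drives genomic RNA transcription in packaging cells. This is followed by the Ψ packaging signal, a truncated gag lacking its start codon, and a pol fragment carrying the splice acceptor. Next comes the WIPI2B coding sequence, which the annotation tool matched to the rat Wipi2 protein although the catalogue specifies the human gene. It is fused at its C terminus to a 3×FLAG epitope. An EMCV IRES then links the puromycin N-acetyltransferase gene to the same transcript, so puromycin selection enriches for cells that also express the tagged protein. MMLV LTR sequence closes the cassette. No separate internal promoter is annotated, so expression after integration is presumably LTR-driven.

WIPI2 is a PtdIns3P-binding WD-repeat protein acting early in autophagosome formation. The construct is suited to producing retrovirus for transducing cells, and the FLAG tag allows the protein to be detected or immunoprecipitated. It was deposited with a study comparing the autophagic functions of WIPI family proteins and their relevance to β-propeller-associated neurodegeneration.
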