Addgene plasmid #215510: pMRX-IP-hWIPI2B-3×FLAG
Purpose: Expresses FLAG tagged human WIPI2B.
Depositing lab: Noboru Mizushima. Depositing organization: The University of Tokyo. Publication: Comprehensive analysis of autophagic functions of WIPI family proteins and their implications for the pathogenesis of beta-propeller associated neurodegeneration. Shimizu T, Tamura N, Nishimura T, Saito C, Yamamoto H, Mizushima N. Hum Mol Genet. 2023 Aug 7;32(16):2623-2637. doi: 10.1093/hmg/ddad096. PubMed 37364041.
Backbone
  Vector backbone: pMRXIPU
  Backbone manufacturer: Dr.Shoji Yamaoka of Tokyo Medical and Dental University
  Backbone size w/o insert (bp): 6137
  Total vector size (bp): 5714
  Vector type: Mammalian Expression, Retroviral
  Selectable markers: Puromycin
Growth in bacteria
  Bacterial resistance: Ampicillin, 100 μg/mL
  Growth temperature: 37°C
  Growth strain: NEB Stable
  Copy number: High Copy
Gene/Insert
  Gene/Insert name: WD-repeat protein interacting with phosphoinositides 2B (alt name: WIPI2B)
  Species: H. sapiens (human)
  Insert size (bp): 1377
  GenBank ID: NM_016003.4
  Entrez Gene: WIPI2 (a.k.a. ATG18B, Atg21, CGI-50, IDDSSA, WIPI-2)
  Tag / fusion protein: 3×FLAG (C terminal on insert)
  Cloning method: Gibson Cloning
  Sequencing primers: 5′ ggatctgccATCGATataAAGCTTaaaGGATCCatgaacctggcgagcCAGagc; 3′ GTCTTTGTAGTCgcctgaaccagagccGAATTCgtcagtccgaagaatcatggg
Terms and licenses: Academic/Nonprofit Terms; Industry Terms: Not Available to Industry
How to cite: pMRX-IP-hWIPI2B-3×FLAG was a gift from Noboru Mizushima (Addgene plasmid # 215510 ; http://n2t.net/addgene:215510 ; RRID:Addgene_215510)
